>Addgene plasmid #123024 | pWS060 | addgene full sequence | sequence record 240487 | Addgene NGS Result
AGTCGGTCTCAAACGCCATATTTACCATGTGGACCCTTTCAAAACAGAGTTGTATCTCTGCAGGATGCCC
TTTTTGACGTATTGAATGGCATAATTGCACTGTCACTTTTCGCGCTGTCTCATTTTGGTGCGATGATGAA
ACAAACATGAAACGTCTGTAATTTGAAACAAATAACGTAATTCTCGGGATTGGTTTTATTTAAATGACAA
TGTAAGAGTGGCTTTGTAAGGTATGTGTTGCTCTTAAAATATTTGGATACGACATCCTTTATCTTTTTTC
CTTTAAGAGCAGGATATAAGCCATCAAGTTTCTGAAAATCAAAGATCTATGTGAGACCAGACCAATAAAA
AACGCCCGGCGGCAACCGAGCGTTCTGAACAAATCCAGATGGAGTTCTGAGGTCATTACTGGATCTATCA
ACAGGAGTCCAAGCGAGCTCGATATCAAATTACGCCCCGCCCTGCCACTCATCGCAGTACTGTTGTAATT
CATTAAGCATTCTGCCGACATGGAAGCCATCACAAACGGCATGATGAACCTGAATCGCCAGCGGCATCAG
CACCTTGTCGCCTTGCGTATAATATTTGCCCATGGTGAAAACGGGGGCGAAGAAGTTGTCCATATTGGCC
ACGTTTAAATCAAAACTGGTGAAACTCACCCAGGGATTGGCTGAAACGAAAAACATATTCTCAATAAACC
CTTTAGGGAAATAGGCCAGGTTTTCACCGTAACACGCCACATCTTGCGAATATATGTGTAGAAACTGCCG
GAAATCGTCGTGGTATTCACTCCAGAGCGATGAAAACGTTTCAGTTTGCTCATGGAAAACGGTGTAACAA
GGGTGAACACTATCCCATATCACCAGCTCACCGTCTTTCATTGCCATACGAAATTCCGGATGAGCATTCA
TCAGGCGGGCAAGAATGTGAATAAAGGCCGGATAAAACTTGTGCTTATTTTTCTTTACGGTCTTTAAAAA
GGCCGTAATATCCAGCTGAACGGTCTGGTTATAGGTACATTGAGCAACTGACTGAAATGCCTCAAAATGT
TCTTTACGATGCCATTGGGATATATCAACGGTGGTATATCCAGTGATTTTTTTCTCCATTTTAGCTTCCT
TAGCTCCTGAAAATCTCGATAACTCAAAAAATACGCCCGGTAGTGATCTTATTTCATTATGGTGAAAGTT
GGAACCTCTTACGTGCCCGATCAATCATGACCAAAATCCCTTAACGTGAGTTTTCGTTCCACTGAGCGTC
AGACCCCGTAGAAAAGATCAAAGGATCTTCTTGAGATCCTTTTTTTCTGCGCGTAATCTGCTGCTTGCAA
ACAAAAAAACCACCGCTACCAGCGGTGGTTTGTTTGCCGGATCAAGAGCTACCAACTCTTTTTCCGAAGG
TAACTGGCTTCAGCAGAGCGCAGATACCAAATACTGTTCTTCTAGTGTAGCCGTAGTTAGGCCACCACTT
CAAGAACTCTGTAGCACCGCCTACATACCTCGCTCTGCTAATCCTGTTACCAGTGGCTGCTGCCAGTGGC
GATAAGTCGTGTCTTACCGGGTTGGACTCAAGACGATAGTTACCGGATAAGGCGCAGCGGTCGGGCTGAA
CGGGGGGTTCGTGCACACAGCCCAGCTTGGAGCGAACGACCTACACCGAACTGAGATACCTACAGCGTGA
GCTATGAGAAAGCGCCACGCTTCCCGAAGGGAGAAAGGCGGACAGGTATCCGGTAAGCGGCAGGGTCGGA
ACAGGAGAGCGCACGAGGGAGCTTCCAGGGGGAAACGCCTGGTATCTTTATAGTCCTGTCGGGTTTCGCC
ACCTCTGACTTGAGCGTCGATTTTTGTGATGCTCGTCAGGGGGGCGGAGCCTATGGAAAAACGCCAGCAA
CGCGGCCTTTTTACGGTTCCTGGCCTTTTGCTGGCCTTTTGCTCACATGTTCTTTCCTGCGTTATCCCCT
GATTCTGTGGATAACCGT
Features (pLannotate 1.2.2; 4 found; start..end, strand, type, name):
    345..379     -  terminator     lambda t0 terminator: minimal transcription terminator from phage lambda (Scholtissek and Grosse, 1987)
    453..1109    -  CDS            cat: CAT_ECOLX - Experimental evidence at protein level: Swiss-Prot protein existence level 1. This enzyme is an effector of chloramphenicol resistance in bacteria. From Escherichia coli. This protein is used as a marker in many commonly used cloning vectors, such as pACYC184.
   1110..1207    -  promoter       cat promoter: promoter of the E. coli cat gene encoding chloramphenicol acetyltransferase
   1291..1879    +  rep_origin     ori: high-copy-number ColE1/pMB1/pBR322/pUC origin of replication
