[The description below was written by a language model from this plasmid's Addgene catalogue record and pLannotate feature annotations shown in this document.]
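Description:
pWS060 is a small (about 2 kb) part-storage plasmid built on the pYTK001 backbone, the entry vector of the modular yeast toolkit cloning system. Although catalogued as a yeast expression vector, the annotated features are purely bacterial: a high-copy ColE1/pUC-type origin of replication and a chloramphenicol acetyltransferase (cat) gene driven by its native promoter and followed by a lambda t0 terminator, which together allow propagation and chloramphenicol selection in E. coli. No yeast origin, centromere or auxotrophic marker is annotated, so the plasmid is not expected to be maintained in yeast on its own; it serves as a source of a DNA part to be assembled into larger yeast constructs.

The payload is listed as pFUS1 [2], the promoter of the Saccharomyces cerevisiae FUS1 gene. The bracketed number is consistent with a toolkit part-type designation for promoters, though the record does not explain it. The automated feature table does not annotate the insert, which presumably lies in the roughly 340 bp unannotated region outside the resistance cassette and origin. FUS1 is strongly induced by the yeast mating pheromone response pathway, so its promoter is a standard transcriptional readout of pheromone and GPCR signalling. In line with the stated purpose of a pheromone-responsive promoter and the associated work on tuning GPCR signalling in an engineered yeast model cell, this part would typically be placed upstream of a reporter or other gene to couple expression to pathway activation. The record lists Gateway as the cloning method, which sits oddly with a backbone normally used for Golden Gate assembly, and no recombination sites are annotated.
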