Addgene plasmid #123024: pWS060
Purpose: Pheromone responsive promoter
Depositing lab: Tom Ellis. Depositing organization: Imperial College London. Publication: Engineering a Model Cell for Rational Tuning of GPCR Signaling. Shaw WM, Yamauchi H, Mead J, Gowers GF, Bell DJ, Oling D, Larsson N, Wigglesworth M, Ladds G, Ellis T. Cell. 2019 Apr 18;177(3):782-796.e27. doi: 10.1016/j.cell.2019.02.023. Epub 2019 Apr 4. PubMed 30955892.
Backbone
  Vector backbone: pYTK001
  Vector type: Yeast Expression
Growth in bacteria
  Bacterial resistance: Chloramphenicol, 25 μg/mL
  Growth temperature: 37°C
  Growth strain: NEB Turbo Competent E. coli
  Copy number: High Copy
Gene/Insert
  Gene/Insert name: pFUS1 [2]
  Species: S. cerevisiae (budding yeast)
  Cloning method: Gateway Cloning
Terms and licenses: Academic/Nonprofit Terms; Industry Terms: Not Available to Industry
Depositor comments: Please visit https://www.biorxiv.org/content/10.1101/390559v1 for bioRxiv preprint.
How to cite: pWS060 was a gift from Tom Ellis (Addgene plasmid # 123024 ; http://n2t.net/addgene:123024 ; RRID:Addgene_123024)
